Addgene plasmid #33181: pDMG8c
Depositing lab: David Bartel. Depositing organization: Whitehead Institute for Biomedical Research. Publication: Weak seed-pairing stability and high target-site abundance decrease the proficiency of lsy-6 and other microRNAs. Garcia DM, Baek D, Shin C, Bell GW, Grimson A, Bartel DP. Nat Struct Mol Biol. 2011 Sep 11;18(10):1139-46. doi: 10.1038/nsmb.2115. PubMed 21909094.
Backbone
  Vector backbone: pIS1
  Backbone manufacturer: Addgene (#12179)
  Backbone size w/o insert (bp): 4085
  Vector type: Mammalian Expression, Luciferase
Growth in bacteria
  Bacterial resistance: Ampicillin, 100 μg/mL
  Growth temperature: 37°C
  Growth strain: DH5alpha
  Copy number: High Copy
Gene/Insert
  Gene/Insert name: C27H6.9 3'UTR
  Species: C. elegans (nematode)
  Mutation: LTA sites: atacGaTa, atacGaTa
  GenBank ID: NM_001129395.1
  Entrez Gene: C27H6.9 (a.k.a. C27H6.9)
  Tag / fusion protein: Luciferase (N terminal on backbone)
  Cloning method: Restriction Enzyme; 5′ cloning site XbaI (not destroyed); 3′ cloning site EagI (not destroyed)
  Sequencing primers: 5′ Rluc-F; 3′ EBV Reverse
Terms and licenses: Academic/Nonprofit Terms; Industry Terms: Not Available to Industry
How to cite: pDMG8c was a gift from David Bartel (Addgene plasmid # 33181 ; http://n2t.net/addgene:33181 ; RRID:Addgene_33181)
