[The description below was written by a language model from this plasmid's Addgene catalogue record.]
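Description:
pDMG8c is a mammalian luciferase reporter plasmid built on the pIS1 backbone (about 4.1 kb without insert), in which a 3′UTR fragment is placed downstream of a luciferase open reading frame. The use of an Rluc forward sequencing primer suggests that the reporter is Renilla luciferase, although the record simply lists "Luciferase" as the upstream element on the backbone. The plasmid is maintained in E. coli as a high-copy construct under ampicillin selection. The record does not state the promoter driving the reporter, the polyadenylation signal or the origin of replication, and no feature table is available to confirm them.

The insert is the 3′UTR of the C. elegans gene C27H6.9, cloned between XbaI and EagI sites that both remain intact, so the UTR can be excised or exchanged. This version carries two altered sites, annotated as "LTA sites", each with two substituted nucleotides within the short motif. The record does not define the abbreviation. Given the associated study's focus on how seed-pairing stability and target-site abundance affect the proficiency of lsy-6 and other microRNAs, these appear to be microRNA target sites redesigned to change which small RNA they pair with.

In use, a construct of this kind is transfected into cultured mammalian cells together with a microRNA or control, and luciferase output, normally compared against a co-transfected control reporter, reports how strongly the sites in the UTR mediate repression. pDMG8c probably serves as one member of a series of wild-type and site-variant UTR reporters compared in such assays.
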