>Addgene plasmid #33181 | pDMG8c | depositor partial sequence | sequence record 39296 | C27H6.9 3'UTR - LTA sites: atacGaTa, atacGaTa
TTGGAAAATGTGATGTTTTTCTATAAATAAATATTCTCACAACTCTTTTTCATGTTTTATATAATACGAT
ATGCACATCAAGCAGAAAAATTTCAACATAAAGTTTACACCAGAAGTGAATTTAGGGATGAAGAGGAACC
AAATTACGTAAATACGATAGTATCGAAACATGATAGAT
