>Addgene plasmid #33181 | pDMG8c | addgene partial sequence | sequence record 41334 | Rluc-F 5'-ccaggattcttttccaatgc-3'
GAATTTGTCAAAGTAAAAGGTCTTCATTTTTCGCAAGAAGATGCACCTGATGAAATGGGAAAATATATCA
AATCGTTCGTTGAGCGAGTTCTCAAAAATGAACAATAATTCTAGGAGCTCTATACCGGTCTCGATATCAC
TACTAGTGTTCTAGATTGGAAAATGTGATGTTTTTCTATAAATAAATATTCTCACAACTCTTTTTCATGT
TTTATATAATACGATATGCACATCAAGCAGAAAAATTTCAACATAAAGTTTACACCAGAAGTGAATTTAG
GGATGAAGAGGAACCAAATTACGTAAATACGATAGTATCGAAACATGATAGATCGGCCGCTTCGAGCAGA
CATGATAAGATACATTGATGAGTTTGGACAAACCACAACTAGAATGCAGTGAAAAAAATGCTTTATTTGT
GAAATTTGTGATGCTATTGCTTTATTTGTAACCATTATAAGCTGCAATAAACAAGTTAACAACAACAATT
GCATTCATTTTATGTTTCAGGTTCAGGGGGAGGTGTGGGAGGTTTTTTAAAGCAAGTAAAACCTCTACAA
ATGTGGTAAAATCGATAAGGATCCAGGTGGCACTTTTCGGGGAAATGTGCGCGGAACCCCTATTTGTTTA
TTTTTCTAAATACATTCAAATATGTATCCGCTCATGAGACAATAACCCTGATAAATGCTTCAATAATATT
GAAAAAGGAAGAGTATGAGTATTCAACATTTCCGTGTCGCCCTTATTCCCTTTTTTGCGGCATTTTGCCT
TCCTGTTTTTGCTCACCCAGAAACGCTGGTGAAAGTAAAAGATGCTGAAGATCAGTTGGGTGCACGAGTG
GGTTACATCGAACTGGATCTCAACAGCGGTAAGATCCTTGAGAGTTTTCGCCCCGAAGAACGTTTTCC
